Addgene plasmid #204591: pACS122
Purpose: GST-lamin A (451-646)
Depositing lab: Tom Misteli. Depositing organization: National Cancer Institute (NCI). Publication: Identification of epigenetic modulators as determinants of nuclear size and shape. Schibler AC, Jevtic P, Pegoraro G, Levy DL, Misteli T. Elife. 2023 May 23;12:e80653. doi: 10.7554/eLife.80653. PubMed 37219077.
Backbone
  Vector backbone: pGEX4T1
  Backbone size w/o insert (bp): 4954
  Total vector size (bp): 5570
  Vector type: Bacterial Expression
Growth in bacteria
  Bacterial resistance: Ampicillin, 100 μg/mL
  Growth temperature: 37°C
  Growth strain: DH5alpha
  Copy number: High Copy
Gene/Insert
  Gene/Insert name: human lamin A (451-646)
  Species: H. sapiens (human)
  Insert size (bp): 616
  GenBank ID: 4000
  Tag / fusion protein: GST - lamin A (451-646) (N terminal on backbone)
  Entrez Gene: LMNA (a.k.a. CDCD1, CDDC, CMD1A, CMT2B1, EMD2, FPL, FPLD, FPLD2, HGPS, IDC, LDP1, LFP, LGMD1B, LMN1, LMNC, LMNL1, MADA, PRO1)
  Cloning method: Restriction Enzyme; 5′ cloning site BamHI (not destroyed); 3′ cloning site EcoRI (not destroyed)
  Sequencing primers: 5′ pGEX5'; 3′ pGEX3'
Terms and licenses: Academic/Nonprofit Terms; Industry Terms: Not Available to Industry
How to cite: pACS122 was a gift from Tom Misteli (Addgene plasmid # 204591 ; http://n2t.net/addgene:204591 ; RRID:Addgene_204591)
