[The description below was written by a language model from this plasmid's Addgene catalogue record and pLannotate feature annotations shown in this document.]
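Description:
pACS122 is a bacterial expression plasmid built on the pGEX4T1 backbone for producing a C-terminal fragment of human lamin A (residues 451-646, from the LMNA gene) as a glutathione S-transferase fusion in E. coli. The roughly 5.6 kb plasmid replicates from a high-copy ColE1/pMB1-type origin and is selected with ampicillin through the β-lactamase (AmpR) gene and its own promoter. Short rop and bom fragments, a lacZα segment with its lac promoter, operator and CAP site, and a small E. coli yciV fragment spanning the numbering origin are annotated as well. These appear to be leftover backbone sequence rather than functional parts of the design.

Expression is driven by the tac promoter, a strong trp/lac hybrid, followed by a lac operator. The plasmid also carries lacI with its own promoter, so the repressor keeps transcription off until it is relieved by IPTG. Downstream lies the Schistosoma japonicum GST coding sequence, and the lamin A fragment was inserted in frame after it between BamHI and EcoRI sites, both of which were retained. This places GST at the N terminus of the fusion. GST allows affinity capture of the protein on glutathione resin, which suits both purification and pull-down style binding assays.

The record gives the purpose only as GST-lamin A (451-646). The associated publication concerns epigenetic modulators that influence nuclear size and shape, but the specific experiments in which this fusion was used are not stated.
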