Features (pLannotate 1.2.2; 17 found; start..end, strand, type, name):
    182..210     +  promoter       tac promoter: strong E. coli promoter; hybrid between the trp and lac UV5 promoters
    218..234     +  protein_bind   lac operator: The lac repressor binds to the lac operator to inhibit transcription in E. coli. This inhibition can be relieved by adding lactose or isopropyl-β-D-thiogalactopyranoside (IPTG). lac repressor encoded by lacI
    257..910     +  CDS            GST26_SCHJA: Experimental evidence at protein level: Swiss-Prot protein existence level 1. GST isoenzymes appear to play a central role in the parasite detoxification system. Other functions are also suspected including a role in increasing the solubility of haematin in the parasite gut. From Schistosoma japonicum (Blood fluke).
    929..1531    +  CDS            LMNA (fragment): LMNA_HUMAN - Also known as LMN1. Experimental evidence at protein level: Swiss-Prot protein existence level 1. Prelamin-A/C can accelerate smooth muscle cell senescence. It acts to disrupt mitosis and induce DNA damage in vascular smooth muscle cells (VSMCs), leading to mitotic failure, genomic instability, and premature senescence. From Homo sapiens (Human).
   1586..1625    +  CDS            rop (fragment): Rop protein, which maintains plasmids at low copy number; rop
   1727..1767    +  misc_feature   bom (fragment): basis of mobility region from pBR322
   1872..1976    +  promoter       AmpR promoter: bla
   1977..2837    +  CDS            AmpR: β-lactamase; bla; confers resistance to ampicillin, carbenicillin, and related antibiotics
   3008..3596    +  rep_origin     ori: high-copy-number ColE1/pMB1/pBR322/pUC origin of replication
   3782..3833    -  misc_feature   bom (fragment): basis of mobility region from pBR322
   3840..3917    +  promoter       lacI promoter: lacI
   3918..5000    +  CDS            lacI: lac repressor; lacI; The lac repressor binds to the lac operator to inhibit transcription in E. coli. This inhibition can be relieved by adding lactose or isopropyl-β-D-thiogalactopyranoside (IPTG).
   5013..5034    +  protein_bind   CAP binding site: CAP binding activates transcription in the presence of cAMP. E. coli catabolite activator protein
   5049..5079    +  promoter       lac promoter: promoter for the E. coli lac operon
   5087..5103    +  protein_bind   lac operator: The lac repressor binds to the lac operator to inhibit transcription in E. coli. This inhibition can be relieved by adding lactose or isopropyl-β-D-thiogalactopyranoside (IPTG). lac repressor encoded by lacI
   5123..5296    +  CDS            lacZα: LacZα fragment of β-galactosidase; lacZ fragment
   5560..106     -  CDS            yciV (fragment) (across the origin): RNAAM_ECOLI - Also known as trpH From Escherichia coli (strain K12).
>Addgene plasmid #204591 | pACS122 | addgene full sequence | sequence record 419054 | Addgene NGS Result
GCTTATCGACTGCACGGTGCACCAATGCTTCTGGCGTCAGGCAGCCATCGGAAGCTGTGGTATGGCTGTG
CAGGTCGTAAATCACTGCATAATTCGTGTCGCTCAAGGCGCACTCCCGTTCTGGATAATGTTTTTTGCGC
CGACATCATAACGGTTCTGGCAAATATTCTGAAATGAGCTGTTGACAATTAATCATCGGCTCGTATAATG
TGTGGAATTGTGAGCGGATAACAATTTCACACAGGAAACAGTATTCATGTCCCCTATACTAGGTTATTGG
AAAATTAAGGGCCTTGTGCAACCCACTCGACTTCTTTTGGAATATCTTGAAGAAAAATATGAAGAGCATT
TGTATGAGCGCGATGAAGGTGATAAATGGCGAAACAAAAAGTTTGAATTGGGTTTGGAGTTTCCCAATCT
TCCTTATTATATTGATGGTGATGTTAAATTAACACAGTCTATGGCCATCATACGTTATATAGCTGACAAG
CACAACATGTTGGGTGGTTGTCCAAAAGAGCGTGCAGAGATTTCAATGCTTGAAGGAGCGGTTTTGGATA
TTAGATACGGTGTTTCGAGAATTGCATATAGTAAAGACTTTGAAACTCTCAAAGTTGATTTTCTTAGCAA
GCTACCTGAAATGCTGAAAATGTTCGAAGATCGTTTATGTCATAAAACATATTTAAATGGTGATCATGTA
ACCCATCCTGACTTCATGTTGTATGACGCTCTTGATGTTGTTTTATACATGGACCCAATGTGCCTGGATG
CGTTCCCAAAATTAGTTTGTTTTAAAAAACGTATTGAAGCTATCCCACAAATTGATAAGTACTTGAAATC
CAGCAAGTATATAGCATGGCCTTTGCAGGGCTGGCAAGCCACGTTTGGTGGTGGCGACCATCCTCCAAAA
TCGGATCTGGTTCCGCGTGGATCCTTTGTCCGGCTGCGCAACAAGTCCAATGAGGACCAGTCCATGGGCA
ATTGGCAGATCAAGCGCCAGAATGGAGATGATCCCTTGCTGACTTACCGGTTCCCACCAAAGTTCACCCT
GAAGGCTGGGCAGGTGGTGACGATCTGGGCTGCAGGAGCTGGGGCCACCCACAGCCCCCCTACCGACCTG
GTGTGGAAGGCACAGAACACCTGGGGCTGCGGGAACAGCCTGCGTACGGCTCTCATCAACTCCACTGGGG
AAGAAGTGGCCATGCGCAAGCTGGTGCGCTCAGTGACTGTGGTTGAGGACGACGAGGATGAGGATGGAGA
TGACCTGCTCCATCACCACCACGGCTCCCACTGCAGCAGCTCGGGGGACCCCGCTGAGTACAACCTGCGC
TCGCGCACCGTGCTGTGCGGGACCTGCGGGCAGCCTGCCGACAAGGCATCTGCCAGCGGCTCAGGAGCCC
AGGTGGGCGGACCCATCTCCTCTGGCTCTTCTGCCTCCAGTGTCACGGTCACTCGCAGCTACCGCAGTGT
GGGGGGCAGTGGGGGTGGCAGCTTCGGGGACAATCTGGTCACCCGCTCCTACTAACTGGGCAAAGGGCGA
ATTCCCGGGTCGACTCGAGCGGCCGCATCGTGACTGACTGACGATCTGCCTCGCGCGTTTCGGTGATGAC
GGTGAAAACCTCTGACACATGCAGCTCCCGGAGACGGTCACAGCTTGTCTGTAAGCGGATGCCGGGAGCA
GACAAGCCCGTCAGGGCGCGTCAGCGGGTGTTGGCGGGTGTCGGGGCGCAGCCATGACCCAGTCACGTAG
CGATAGCGGAGTGTATAATTCTTGAAGACGAAAGGGCCTCGTGATACGCCTATTTTTATAGGTTAATGTC
ATGATAATAATGGTTTCTTAGACGTCAGGTGGCACTTTTCGGGGAAATGTGCGCGGAACCCCTATTTGTT
TATTTTTCTAAATACATTCAAATATGTATCCGCTCATGAGACAATAACCCTGATAAATGCTTCAATAATA
TTGAAAAAGGAAGAGTATGAGTATTCAACATTTCCGTGTCGCCCTTATTCCCTTTTTTGCGGCATTTTGC
CTTCCTGTTTTTGCTCACCCAGAAACGCTGGTGAAAGTAAAAGATGCTGAAGATCAGTTGGGTGCACGAG
TGGGTTACATCGAACTGGATCTCAACAGCGGTAAGATCCTTGAGAGTTTTCGCCCCGAAGAACGTTTTCC
AATGATGAGCACTTTTAAAGTTCTGCTATGTGGCGCGGTATTATCCCGTGTTGACGCCGGGCAAGAGCAA
CTCGGTCGCCGCATACACTATTCTCAGAATGACTTGGTTGAGTACTCACCAGTCACAGAAAAGCATCTTA
CGGATGGCATGACAGTAAGAGAATTATGCAGTGCTGCCATAACCATGAGTGATAACACTGCGGCCAACTT
ACTTCTGACAACGATCGGAGGACCGAAGGAGCTAACCGCTTTTTTGCACAACATGGGGGATCATGTAACT
CGCCTTGATCGTTGGGAACCGGAGCTGAATGAAGCCATACCAAACGACGAGCGTGACACCACGATGCCTG
CAGCAATGGCAACAACGTTGCGCAAACTATTAACTGGCGAACTACTTACTCTAGCTTCCCGGCAACAATT
AATAGACTGGATGGAGGCGGATAAAGTTGCAGGACCACTTCTGCGCTCGGCCCTTCCGGCTGGCTGGTTT
ATTGCTGATAAATCTGGAGCCGGTGAGCGTGGGTCTCGCGGTATCATTGCAGCACTGGGGCCAGATGGTA
AGCCCTCCCGTATCGTAGTTATCTACACGACGGGGAGTCAGGCAACTATGGATGAACGAAATAGACAGAT
CGCTGAGATAGGTGCCTCACTGATTAAGCATTGGTAACTGTCAGACCAAGTTTACTCATATATACTTTAG
ATTGATTTAAAACTTCATTTTTAATTTAAAAGGATCTAGGTGAAGATCCTTTTTGATAATCTCATGACCA
AAATCCCTTAACGTGAGTTTTCGTTCCACTGAGCGTCAGACCCCGTAGAAAAGATCAAAGGATCTTCTTG
AGATCCTTTTTTTCTGCGCGTAATCTGCTGCTTGCAAACAAAAAAACCACCGCTACCAGCGGTGGTTTGT
TTGCCGGATCAAGAGCTACCAACTCTTTTTCCGAAGGTAACTGGCTTCAGCAGAGCGCAGATACCAAATA
CTGTCCTTCTAGTGTAGCCGTAGTTAGGCCACCACTTCAAGAACTCTGTAGCACCGCCTACATACCTCGC
TCTGCTAATCCTGTTACCAGTGGCTGCTGCCAGTGGCGATAAGTCGTGTCTTACCGGGTTGGACTCAAGA
CGATAGTTACCGGATAAGGCGCAGCGGTCGGGCTGAACGGGGGGTTCGTGCACACAGCCCAGCTTGGAGC
GAACGACCTACACCGAACTGAGATACCTACAGCGTGAGCTATGAGAAAGCGCCACGCTTCCCGAAGGGAG
AAAGGCGGACAGGTATCCGGTAAGCGGCAGGGTCGGAACAGGAGAGCGCACGAGGGAGCTTCCAGGGGGA
AACGCCTGGTATCTTTATAGTCCTGTCGGGTTTCGCCACCTCTGACTTGAGCGTCGATTTTTGTGATGCT
CGTCAGGGGGGCGGAGCCTATGGAAAAACGCCAGCAACGCGGCCTTTTTACGGTTCCTGGCCTTTTGCTG
GCCTTTTGCTCACATGTTCTTTCCTGCGTTATCCCCTGATTCTGTGGATAACCGTATTACCGCCTTTGAG
TGAGCTGATACCGCTCGCCGCAGCCGAACGACCGAGCGCAGCGAGTCAGTGAGCGAGGAAGCGGAAGAGC
GCCTGATGCGGTATTTTCTCCTTACGCATCTGTGCGGTATTTCACACCGCATAAATTCCGACACCATCGA
ATGGCGCAAAACCTTTCGCGGTATGGCATGATAGCGCCCGGAAGAGAGTCAATTCAGGGTGGTGAATGTG
AAACCAGTAACGTTATACGATGTCGCAGAGTATGCCGGTGTCTCTTATCAGACCGTTTCCCGCGTGGTGA
ACCAGGCCAGCCACGTTTCTGCGAAAACGCGGGAAAAAGTGGAAGCGGCGATGGCGGAGCTGAATTACAT
TCCCAACCGCGTGGCACAACAACTGGCGGGCAAACAGTCGTTGCTGATTGGCGTTGCCACCTCCAGTCTG
GCCCTGCACGCGCCGTCGCAAATTGTCGCGGCGATTAAATCTCGCGCCGATCAACTGGGTGCCAGCGTGG
TGGTGTCGATGGTAGAACGAAGCGGCGTCGAAGCCTGTAAAGCGGCGGTGCACAATCTTCTCGCGCAACG
CGTCAGTGGGCTGATCATTAACTATCCGCTGGATGACCAGGATGCCATTGCTGTGGAAGCTGCCTGCACT
AATGTTCCGGCGTTATTTCTTGATGTCTCTGACCAGACACCCATCAACAGTATTATTTTCTCCCATGAAG
ACGGTACGCGACTGGGCGTGGAGCATCTGGTCGCATTGGGTCACCAGCAAATCGCGCTGTTAGCGGGCCC
ATTAAGTTCTGTCTCGGCGCGTCTGCGTCTGGCTGGCTGGCATAAATATCTCACTCGCAATCAAATTCAG
CCGATAGCGGAACGGGAAGGCGACTGGAGTGCCATGTCCGGTTTTCAACAAACCATGCAAATGCTGAATG
AGGGCATCGTTCCCACTGCGATGCTGGTTGCCAACGATCAGATGGCGCTGGGCGCAATGCGCGCCATTAC
CGAGTCCGGGCTGCGCGTTGGTGCGGATATCTCGGTAGTGGGATACGACGATACCGAAGACAGCTCATGT
TATATCCCGCCGTTAACCACCATCAAACAGGATTTTCGCCTGCTGGGGCAAACCAGCGTGGACCGCTTGC
TGCAACTCTCTCAGGGCCAGGCGGTGAAGGGCAATCAGCTGTTGCCCGTCTCACTGGTGAAAAGAAAAAC
CACCCTGGCGCCCAATACGCAAACCGCCTCTCCCCGCGCGTTGGCCGATTCATTAATGCAGCTGGCACGA
CAGGTTTCCCGACTGGAAAGCGGGCAGTGAGCGCAACGCAATTAATGTAAGTTAGCTCACTCATTAGGCA
CCCCAGGCTTTACACTTTATGCTTCCGGCTCGTATGTTGTGTGGAATTGTGAGCGGATAACAATTTCACA
CAGGAAACAGCTATGACCATGATTACGGATTCACTGGCCGTCGTTTTACAACGTCGTGACTGGGAAAACC
CTGGCGTTACCCAACTTAATCGCCTTGCAGCACATCCCCCTTTCGCCAGCTGGCGTAATAGCGAAGAGGC
CCGCACCGATCGCCCTTCCCAACAGTTGCGCAGCCTGAATGGCGAATGGCGCTTTGCCTGGTTTCCGGCA
CCAGAAGCGGTGCCGGAAAGCTGGCTGGAGTGCGATCTTCCTGAGGCCGATACTGTCGTCGTCCCCTCAA
ACTGGCAGATGCACGGTTACGATGCGCCCATCTACACCAACGTGACCTATCCCATTACGGTCAATCCGCC
GTTTGTTCCCACGGAGAATCCGACGGGTTGTTACTCGCTCACATTTAATGTTGATGAAAGCTGGCTACAG
GAAGGCCAGACGCGAATTATTTTTGATGGCGTTGGAATTA
