>Addgene plasmid #204591 | pACS122 | depositor partial sequence | sequence record 410067 | human lamin A (451-606)
TTTGTCCGGCTGCGCAACAAGTCCAATGAGGACCAGTCCATGGGCAATTGGCAGATCAAGCGCCAGAATG
GAGATGATCCCTTGCTGACTTACCGGTTCCCACCAAAGTTCACCCTGAAGGCTGGGCAGGTGGTGACGAT
CTGGGCTGCAGGAGCTGGGGCCACCCACAGCCCCCCTACCGACCTGGTGTGGAAGGCACAGAACACCTGG
GGCTGCGGGAACAGCCTGCGTACGGCTCTCATCAACTCCACTGGGGAAGAAGTGGCCATGCGCAAGCTGG
TGCGCTCAGTGACTGTGGTTGAGGACGACGAGGATGAGGATGGAGATGACCTGCTCCATCACCACCACGG
CTCCCACTGCAGCAGCTCGGGGGACCCCGCTGAGTACAACCTGCGCTCGCGCACCGTGCTGTGCGGGACC
TGCGGGCAGCCTGCCGACAAGGCATCTGCCAGCGGCTCAGGAGCCCAGGTGGGCGGACCCATCTCCTCTG
GCTCTTCTGCCTCCAGTGTCACGGTCACTCGCAGCTACCGCAGTGTGGGGGGCAGTGGGGGTGGCAGCTT
CGGGGACAATCTGGTCACCCGCTCCTACTAACTGGGCAAAGGGCGAATTCCCGGGTCGA
